>Addgene plasmid #124104 | pET16b-His-ArgRS | addgene full sequence | sequence record 258530 | Addgene NGS Result
ATGGGGGTAATGATACCGATGAAACGAGAGAGGATGCTCACGATACGGGTTACTGATGATGAACATGCCC
GGTTACTGGAACGTTGTGAGGGTAAACAACTGGCGGTATGGATGCGGCGGGACCAGAGAAAAATCACTCA
GGGTCAATGCCAGCGCTTCGTTAATACAGATGTAGGTGTTCCACAGGGTAGCCAGCAGCATCCTGCGATG
CAGATCCGGAACATAATGGTGCAGGGCGCTGACTTCCGCGTTTCCAGACTTTACGAAACACGGAAACCGA
AGACCATTCATGTTGTTGCTCAGGTCGCAGACGTTTTGCAGCAGCAGTCGCTTCACGTTCGCTCGCGTAT
CGGTGATTCATTCTGCTAACCAGTAAGGCAACCCCGCCAGCCTAGCCGGGTCCTCAACGACAGGAGCACG
ATCATGCGCACCCGTGGCCAGGACCCAACGCTGCCCGAGATGCGCCGCGTGCGGCTGCTGGAGATGGCGG
ACGCGATGGATATGTTCTGCCAAGGGTTGGTTTGCGCATTCACAGTTCTCCGCAAGAATTGATTGGCTCC
AATTCTTGGAGTGGTGAATCCGTTAGCGAGGTGCCGCCGGCTTCCATTCAGGTCGAGGTGGCCCGGCTCC
ATGCACCGCGACGCAACGCGGGGAGGCAGACAAGGTATAGGGCGGCGCCTACAATCCATGCCAACCCGTT
CCATGTGCTCGCCGAGGCGGCATAAATCGCCGTGACGATCAGCGGTCCAATGATCGAAGTTAGGCTGGTA
AGAGCCGCGAGCGATCCTTGAAGCTGTCCCTGATGGTCGTCATCTACCTGCCTGGACAGCATGGCCTGCA
ACGCGGGCATCCCGATGCCGCCGGAAGCGAGAAGAATCATAATGGGGAAGGCCATCCAGCCTCGCGTCGC
GAACGCCAGCAAGACGTAGCCCAGCGCGTCGGCCGCCATGCCGGCGATAATGGCCTGCTTCTCGCCGAAA
CGTTTGGTGGCGGGACCAGTGACGAAGGCTTGAGCGAGGGCGTGCAAGATTCCGAATACCGCAAGCGACA
GGCCGATCATCGTCGCGCTCCAGCGAAAGCGGTCCTCGCCGAAAATGACCCAGAGCGCTGCCGGCACCTG
TCCTACGAGTTGCATGATAAAGAAGACAGTCATAAGTGCGGCGACGATAGTCATGCCCCGCGCCCACCGG
AAGGAGCTGACTGGGTTGAAGGCTCTCAAGGGCATCGGTCGAGATCCCGGTGCCTAATGAGTGAGCTAAC
TTACATTAATTGCGTTGCGCTCACTGCCCGCTTTCCAGTCGGGAAACCTGTCGTGCCAGCTGCATTAATG
AATCGGCCAACGCGCGGGGAGAGGCGGTTTGCGTATTGGGCGCCAGGGTGGTTTTTCTTTTCACCAGTGA
GACGGGCAACAGCTGATTGCCCTTCACCGCCTGGCCCTGAGAGAGTTGCAGCAAGCGGTCCACGCTGGTT
TGCCCCAGCAGGCGAAAATCCTGTTTGATGGTGGTTAACGGCGGGATATAACATGAGCTGTCTTCGGTAT
CGTCGTATCCCACTACCGAGATATCCGCACCAACGCGCAGCCCGGACTCGGTAATGGCGCGCATTGCGCC
CAGCGCCATCTGATCGTTGGCAACCAGCATCGCAGTGGGAACGATGCCCTCATTCAGCATTTGCATGGTT
TGTTGAAAACCGGACATGGCACTCCAGTCGCCTTCCCGTTCCGCTATCGGCTGAATTTGATTGCGAGTGA
GATATTTATGCCAGCCAGCCAGACGCAGACGCGCCGAGACAGAACTTAATGGGCCCGCTAACAGCGCGAT
TTGCTGGTGACCCAATGCGACCAGATGCTCCACGCCCAGTCGCGTACCGTCTTCATGGGAGAAAATAATA
CTGTTGATGGGTGTCTGGTCAGAGACATCAAGAAATAACGCCGGAACATTAGTGCAGGCAGCTTCCACAG
CAATGGCATCCTGGTCATCCAGCGGATAGTTAATGATCAGCCCACTGACGCGTTGCGCGAGAAGATTGTG
CACCGCCGCTTTACAGGCTTCGACGCCGCTTCGTTCTACCATCGACACCACCACGCTGGCACCCAGTTGA
TCGGCGCGAGATTTAATCGCCGCGACAATTTGCGACGGCGCGTGCAGGGCCAGACTGGAGGTGGCAACGC
CAATCAGCAACGACTGTTTGCCCGCCAGTTGTTGTGCCACGCGGTTGGGAATGTAATTCAGCTCCGCCAT
CGCCGCTTCCACTTTTTCCCGCGTTTTCGCAGAAACGTGGCTGGCCTGGTTCACCACGCGGGAAACGGTC
TGATAAGAGACACCGGCATACTCTGCGACATCGTATAACGTTACTGGTTTCACATTCACCACCCTGAATT
GACTCTCTTCCGGGCGCTATCATGCCATACCGCGAAAGGTTTTGCGCCATTCGATGGTGTCCGGGATCTC
GACGCTCTCCCTTATGCGACTCCTGCATTAGGAAGCAGCCCAGTAGTAGGTTGAGGCCGTTGAGCACCGC
CGCCGCAAGGAATGGTGCATGCAAGGAGATGGCGCCCAACAGTCCCCCGGCCACGGGGCCTGCCACCATA
CCCACGCCGAAACAAGCGCTCATGAGCCCGAAGTGGCGAGCCCGATCTTCCCCATCGGTGATGTCGGCGA
TATAGGCGCCAGCAACCGCACCTGTGGCGCCGGTGATGCCGGCCACGATGCGTCCGGCGTAGAGGATCGA
GATCTCGATCCCGCGAAATTAATACGACTCACTATAGGGGAATTGTGAGCGGATAACAATTCCCCTCTAG
AAATAATTTTGTTTAACTTTAAGAAGGAGATATACCATGGGCCATCATCATCATCATCATCATCATCATC
ACAGCAGCGGCCATATCGAAGGTCGTCATATGAATATTCAGGCTCTTCTCTCAGAAAAAGTCCGTCAGGC
CATGATTGCGGCAGGCGCGCCTGCGGATTGCGAACCGCAGGTTCGTCAGTCAGCAAAAGTTCAGTTCGGC
GACTATCAGGCTAACGGCATGATGGCAGTTGCTAAAAAACTGGGTATGGCACCGCGACAATTAGCAGAGC
AGGTGCTGACTCATCTGGATCTTAACGGTATCGCCAGCAAAGTTGAGATCGCCGGTCCAGGCTTTATCAA
CATTTTCCTTGATCCGGCATTCCTGGCTGAACATGTTCAGCAGGCGCTGGCGTCCGATCGTCTCGGTGTT
GCTACGCCAGAAAAACAGACCATTGTGGTTGACTACTCTGCGCCAAACGTGGCGAAAGAGATGCATGTCG
GTCACCTGCGCTCTACCATTATTGGTGACGCAGCAGTGCGTACTCTGGAGTTCCTCGGTCACAAAGTGAT
TCGCGCAAACCACGTCGGCGACTGGGGCACTCAGTTCGGTATGCTGATTGCATGGCTGGAAAAGCAGCAG
CAGGAAAACGCCGGTGAAATGGAGCTGGCTGACCTTGAAGGTTTCTACCGCGATGCGAAAAAGCATTACG
ATGAAGATGAAGAGTTCGCCGAGCGCGCACGTAACTACGTGGTAAAACTGCAAAGCGGTGACGAATATTT
CCGCGAGATGTGGCGCAAACTGGTCGACATCACCATGACGCAGAACCAGATCACCTACGATCGTCTCAAC
GTGACGCTGACCCGTGATGACGTGATGGGCGAAAGCCTCTACAACCCGATGCTGCCAGGAATTGTGGCGG
ATCTCAAAGCCAAAGGTCTGGCAGTAGAAAGCGAAGGGGCGACCGTCGTATTCCTTGATGAGTTTAAAAA
CAAGGAAGGCGAACCGATGGGCGTGATCATTCAGAAGAAAGATGGCGGCTATCTCTACACCACCACTGAT
ATCGCCTGTGCGAAATATCGTTATGAAACACTGCATGCCGATCGCGTGCTGTATTACATCGACTCCCGTC
AGCATCAACACCTGATGCAGGCATGGGCGATCGTCCGTAAAGCAGGCTATGTACCGGAATCCGTACCGCT
GGAACACCACATGTTCGGCATGATGCTGGGTAAAGACGGCAAACCGTTCAAAACCCGCGCGGGTGGTACA
GTGAAACTGGCCGATCTGCTGGATGAAGCCCTGGAACGTGCACGCCGTCTGGTGGCAGAAAAGAACCCGG
ATATGCCAGCCGACGAGCTGGAAAAACTGGCTAACGCGGTTGGTATTGGTGCGGTGAAATATGCGGATCT
CTCCAAAAACCGCACCACGGACTACATCTTCGACTGGGACAACATGCTGGCGTTTGAGGGTAATACCGCG
CCATACATGCAGTATGCATACACGCGTGTATTGTCCGTGTTCCGTAAAGCAGAAATTGACGAAGAGCAAC
TGGCTGCAGCTCCGGTTATCATCCGTGAAGATCGTGAAGCGCAACTGGCAGCTCGCCTGCTGCAGTTTGA
AGAAACCCTCACCGTGGTTGCCCGTGAAGGCACGCCGCATGTAATGTGTGCTTACCTGTACGATCTGGCC
GGTCTGTTCTCTGGCTTCTACGAGCACTGCCCGATCCTCAGCGCAGAAAACGAAGAAGTGCGTAACAGCC
GTCTAAAACTGGCACAACTGACGGCGAAGACGCTGAAGCTGGGTCTGGATACGCTGGGTATTGAGACTGT
AGAGCGTATGTAATCGATTTTTCGTGAGAGTGAAGCCTGATCAGGGTTAGCCGATCAGGCTTTTTTATTG
CCATCTAAATGTATTCTGAAAATGGACATGCCATTGTTTTCTCACTGTTGGATAAGAGGCCAGAAGCGTA
ATATCCGGCCCCAGGGAAACGATAACGGTTGAATTTAAGGAATACCGCAGTGTTTAAATTTCTTGTATTA
ACATTAGGCATTATCTCTTGCCAGGCTTACGCAGAAGATACGGTTATAGTAAACGACCATGACATTTCAG
CCATCAAAGATTGTTGGCAAAAAAATTCAGATGATGATACTGACGTTAACGTGATCAAATCATGCCTGCG
ACAAGAATACAATCTCGTCGATGCGCAATTAAATAAAGCCTATGGTGAAGCTTGGATCCGGCTGCTAACA
AAGCCCGAAAGGAAGCTGAGTTGGCTGCTGCCACCGCTGAGCAATAACTAGCATAACCCCTTGGGGCCTC
TAAACGGGTCTTGAGGGGTTTTTTGCTGAAAGGAGGAACTATATCCGGATATCCCGCAAGAGGCCCGGCA
GTACCGGCATAACCAAGCCTATGCCTACAGCATCCAGGGTGACGGTGCCGAGGATGACGATGAGCGCATT
GTTAGATTTCATACACGGTGCCTGACTGCGTTAGCAATTTAACTGTGATAAACTACCGCATTAAAGCTAG
CTTATCGATGATAAGCTGTCAAACATGAGAATTCTTGAAGACGAAAGGGCCTCGTGATACGCCTATTTTT
ATAGGTTAATGTCATGATAATAATGGTTTCTTAGACGTCAGGTGGCACTTTTCGGGGAAATGTGCGCGGA
ACCCCTATTTGTTTATTTTTCTAAATACATTCAAATATGTATCCGCTCATGAGACAATAACCCTGATAAA
TGCTTCAATAATATTGAAAAAGGAAGAGTATGAGTATTCAACATTTCCGTGTCGCCCTTATTCCCTTTTT
TGCGGCATTTTGCCTTCCTGTTTTTGCTCACCCAGAAACGCTGGTGAAAGTAAAAGATGCTGAAGATCAG
TTGGGTGCACGAGTGGGTTACATCGAACTGGATCTCAACAGCGGTAAGATCCTTGAGAGTTTTCGCCCCG
AAGAACGTTTTCCAATGATGAGCACTTTTAAAGTTCTGCTATGTGGCGCGGTATTATCCCGTGTTGACGC
CGGGCAAGAGCAACTCGGTCGCCGCATACACTATTCTCAGAATGACTTGGTTGAGTACTCACCAGTCACA
GAAAAGCATCTTACGGATGGCATGACAGTAAGAGAATTATGCAGTGCTGCCATAACCATGAGTGATAACA
CTGCGGCCAACTTACTTCTGACAACGATCGGAGGACCGAAGGAGCTAACCGCTTTTTTGCACAACATGGG
GGATCATGTAACTCGCCTTGATCGTTGGGAACCGGAGCTGAATGAAGCCATACCAAACGACGAGCGTGAC
ACCACGATGCCTGCAGCAATGGCAACAACGTTGCGCAAACTATTAACTGGCGAACTACTTACTCTAGCTT
CCCGGCAACAATTAATAGACTGGATGGAGGCGGATAAAGTTGCAGGACCACTTCTGCGCTCGGCCCTTCC
GGCTGGCTGGTTTATTGCTGATAAATCTGGAGCCGGTGAGCGTGGGTCTCGCGGTATCATTGCAGCACTG
GGGCCAGATGGTAAGCCCTCCCGTATCGTAGTTATCTACACGACGGGGAGTCAGGCAACTATGGATGAAC
GAAATAGACAGATCGCTGAGATAGGTGCCTCACTGATTAAGCATTGGTAACTGTCAGACCAAGTTTACTC
ATATATACTTTAGATTGATTTAAAACTTCATTTTTAATTTAAAAGGATCTAGGTGAAGATCCTTTTTGAT
AATCTCATGACCAAAATCCCTTAACGTGAGTTTTCGTTCCACTGAGCGTCAGACCCCGTAGAAAAGATCA
AAGGATCTTCTTGAGATCCTTTTTTTCTGCGCGTAATCTGCTGCTTGCAAACAAAAAAACCACCGCTACC
AGCGGTGGTTTGTTTGCCGGATCAAGAGCTACCAACTCTTTTTCCGAAGGTAACTGGCTTCAGCAGAGCG
CAGATACCAAATACTGTCCTTCTAGTGTAGCCGTAGTTAGGCCACCACTTCAAGAACTCTGTAGCACCGC
CTACATACCTCGCTCTGCTAATCCTGTTACCAGTGGCTGCTGCCAGTGGCGATAAGTCGTGTCTTACCGG
GTTGGACTCAAGACGATAGTTACCGGATAAGGCGCAGCGGTCGGGCTGAACGGGGGGTTCGTGCACACAG
CCCAGCTTGGAGCGAACGACCTACACCGAACTGAGATACCTACAGCGTGAGCTATGAGAAAGCGCCACGC
TTCCCGAAGGGAGAAAGGCGGACAGGTATCCGGTAAGCGGCAGGGTCGGAACAGGAGAGCGCACGAGGGA
GCTTCCAGGGGGAAACGCCTGGTATCTTTATAGTCCTGTCGGGTTTCGCCACCTCTGACTTGAGCGTCGA
TTTTTGTGATGCTCGTCAGGGGGGCGGAGCCTATGGAAAAACGCCAGCAACGCGGCCTTTTTACGGTTCC
TGGCCTTTTGCTGGCCTTTTGCTCACATGTTCTTTCCTGCGTTATCCCCTGATTCTGTGGATAACCGTAT
TACCGCCTTTGAGTGAGCTGATACCGCTCGCCGCAGCCGAACGACCGAGCGCAGCGAGTCAGTGAGCGAG
GAAGCGGAAGAGCGCCTGATGCGGTATTTTCTCCTTACGCATCTGTGCGGTATTTCACACCGCAATGGTG
CACTCTCAGTACAATCTGCTCTGATGCCGCATAGTTAAGCCAGTATACACTCCGCTATCGCTACGTGACT
GGGTCATGGCTGCGCCCCGACACCCGCCAACACCCGCTGACGCGCCCTGACGGGCTTGTCTGCTCCCGGC
ATCCGCTTACAGACAAGCTGTGACCGTCTCCGGGAGCTGCATGTGTCAGAGGTTTTCACCGTCATCACCG
AAACGCGCGAGGCAGCTGCGGTAAAGCTCATCAGCGTGGTCGTGAAGCGATTCACAGATGTCTGCCTGTT
CATCCGCGTCCAGCTCGTTGAGTTTCTCCAGAAGCGTTAATGTCTGGCTTCTGATAAAGCGGGCCATGTT
AAGGGCGGTTTTTTCCTGTTTGGTCACTGATGCCTCCGTGTAAGGGGGATTTCTGTTC
Features (pLannotate 1.2.2; 21 found; start..end, strand, type, name):
    608..1232    -  CDS            TcR (fragment): tetracycline efflux protein; tet; confers resistance to tetracycline
   1247..1268    -  protein_bind   CAP binding site: CAP binding activates transcription in the presence of cAMP. E. coli catabolite activator protein
   1281..2363    -  CDS            lacI: lac repressor; lacI; The lac repressor binds to the lac operator to inhibit transcription in E. coli. This inhibition can be relieved by adding lactose or isopropyl-β-D-thiogalactopyranoside (IPTG).
   2364..2441    -  promoter       lacI promoter: lacI
   2449..2728    -  CDS            TcR (fragment): tetracycline efflux protein; tet; confers resistance to tetracycline
   2750..2768    +  promoter       T7 promoter: promoter for bacteriophage T7 RNA polymerase
   2769..2793    +  protein_bind   lac operator: The lac repressor binds to the lac operator to inhibit transcription in E. coli. This inhibition can be relieved by adding lactose or isopropyl-β-D-thiogalactopyranoside (IPTG). lac repressor encoded by lacI
   2808..2830    +  RBS            RBS: efficient ribosome binding site from bacteriophage T7 gene 10 (Olins and Rangwala, 1989)
   2843..2860    +  CDS            capTEV™ (fragment): composite tag for in vivo biotinylation, TEV protease cleavage, and 6xHis tagging
   2900..4630    +  CDS            argS: SYR_ECOLI - Experimental evidence at protein level: Swiss-Prot protein existence level 1. From Escherichia coli (strain K12).
   4813..5025    +  CDS            yecT (fragment): YECT_ECOLI - Protein predicted: Swiss-Prot protein existence level 4. From Escherichia coli (strain K12).
   5031..5080    +  CDS            SET1 (fragment): solubility-enhancement tag derived from T7 phage gene 10B
   5088..5135    +  terminator     T7 terminator: transcription terminator for bacteriophage T7 RNA polymerase
   5158..5262    -  CDS            TcR (fragment): tetracycline efflux protein; tet; confers resistance to tetracycline
   5319..5342    -  promoter       tet promoter (fragment): E. coli promoter for tetracycline efflux protein gene
   5455..5559    +  promoter       AmpR promoter: bla
   5560..6420    +  CDS            AmpR: β-lactamase; bla; confers resistance to ampicillin, carbenicillin, and related antibiotics
   6591..7179    +  rep_origin     ori: high-copy-number ColE1/pMB1/pBR322/pUC origin of replication
   7365..7504    -  misc_feature   bom: basis of mobility region from pBR322
   7606..7797    -  CDS            rop: Rop protein, which maintains plasmids at low copy number; rop
   7814..366     +  CDS            YPB1_ECOLX (across the origin): Protein predicted: Swiss-Prot protein existence level 4. From Escherichia coli.
