[The description below was written by a language model from this plasmid's Addgene catalogue record and pLannotate feature annotations shown in this document.]
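Description:
pET16b-His-ArgRS is a bacterial expression plasmid built on the pET16b backbone for producing the Escherichia coli arginyl-tRNA synthetase (argS, ArgRS), one of the purified protein components that make up the reconstituted PURE cell-free translation system. The plasmid is about 7.8 kb and is propagated in E. coli through a ColE1/pMB1-type origin, with the pBR322-derived bom site and rop gene also present. The catalogue lists it as high copy, although rop normally acts to moderate copy number. Selection is by ampicillin through the bla gene under its own promoter. The scattered tetracycline-resistance fragments and partial tet promoter are nonfunctional remnants of the pBR322 ancestry of the pET backbone.

Expression follows the standard pET arrangement. A T7 promoter is followed directly by a lac operator, then the strong ribosome binding site from phage T7 gene 10, the tagged open reading frame and a T7 terminator. A plasmid-borne lacI gene with its own promoter supplies repressor, so transcription needs a host that provides T7 RNA polymerase and is induced with IPTG. The record describes an N-terminal 10x-His tag contributed by the backbone. The short histidine-tag match annotated just upstream of argS is consistent with this and allows purification by metal-affinity chromatography.

Downstream of the full-length argS coding sequence, the annotation picks up a fragment of yecT. This suggests that some flanking genomic sequence was carried along with the insert, but the cloning sites are not recorded. The depositor notes that the plasmid may be prone to deletions in the promoter region, so the integrity of individual isolates should be confirmed by sequencing.
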