Addgene plasmid #124104: pET16b-His-ArgRS
Purpose: Bacterial expression plasmid for PURE system components
Depositing lab: Sebastian Maerkl & Takuya Ueda. Depositing organization: The University of Tokyo. Publication: Cell-free translation reconstituted with purified components. Shimizu Y, Inoue A, Tomari Y, Suzuki T, Yokogawa T, Nishikawa K, Ueda T. Nat Biotechnol. 2001 Aug;19(8):751-5. doi: 10.1038/90802. PubMed 11479568.
Backbone
  Vector backbone: pET16b
  Vector type: Bacterial Expression
Growth in bacteria
  Bacterial resistance: Ampicillin, 100 μg/mL
  Growth temperature: 37°C
  Growth strain: DH5alpha ; JM109
  Copy number: High Copy
Gene/Insert
  Gene/Insert name: Argin+I4 ligase (alt names: argS; ArgRS)
  Species: Escherichia coli
  Entrez Gene: argS (a.k.a. b1876, ECK1877, lov, lov-1)
  Tag / fusion protein: 10x-His (N terminal on backbone)
  Cloning method: Restriction Enzyme; 5′ cloning site Unknown (unknown if destroyed)
Terms and licenses: Academic/Nonprofit Terms; Industry Terms: Not Available to Industry
Depositor comments: It is recommended to screen DNA preps from multiple colonies by Sanger sequencing, as this plasmid may be prone to deletions in the promoter region.
How to cite: pET16b-His-ArgRS was a gift from Sebastian Maerkl & Takuya Ueda (Addgene plasmid # 124104 ; http://n2t.net/addgene:124104 ; RRID:Addgene_124104)
